Addgene plasmid #124880: pHHM.X513-iNicSnFR3a-(CC93)
Purpose: Develop a family of genetically encoded fluorescent biosensors for nicotine, termed iNicSnFRs thus enabling optical subcellular pharmacokinetics for nicotine
Depositing lab: Henry Lester. Depositing organization: California Institute of Technology. Publication: Determining the pharmacokinetics of nicotinic drugs in the endoplasmic reticulum using biosensors. Shivange AV, Borden PM, Muthusamy AK, Nichols AL, Bera K, Bao H, Bishara I, Jeon J, Mulcahy MJ, Cohen B, O'Riordan SL, Kim C, Dougherty DA, Chapman ER, Marvin JS, Looger LL, Lester HA. J Gen Physiol. 2019 Feb 4. pii: jgp.201812201. doi: 10.1085/jgp.201812201. PubMed 30718376.
Backbone
  Vector backbone: pHHM.X513
  Backbone manufacturer: Janelia
  Backbone size w/o insert (bp): 2827
  Total vector size (bp): 4444
  Modifications to backbone: NA
  Vector type: Bacterial Expression
  Selectable markers: NA
Growth in bacteria
  Bacterial resistance: Ampicillin, 100 μg/mL
  Growth temperature: 37°C
  Growth strain: DH5alpha
  Growth instructions: Use BL21(DE3) for bacterial expression and grow at 30 degrees C
  Copy number: High Copy
Gene/Insert
  Gene/Insert name: iNicSnFR3a-(CC93) (alt name: iNicSnFR3a-(CC93))
  Species: Bacteria
  Insert size (bp): 1617
  Mutation: NA
  Promoter: T7
  Tag / fusion protein: His Tag (N terminal on insert); HA Tag (N terminal on insert)
  Cloning method: Restriction Enzyme; 5′ cloning site NdeI (unknown if destroyed); 3′ cloning site HindiIII (unknown if destroyed)
  Sequencing primers: 5′ T7; 3′ T7 term
Terms and licenses: Academic/Nonprofit Terms; Industry Terms: Not Available to Industry
Depositor comments: Vector was received from Janelia HHMI
How to cite: pHHM.X513-iNicSnFR3a-(CC93) was a gift from Henry Lester (Addgene plasmid # 124880 ; http://n2t.net/addgene:124880 ; RRID:Addgene_124880)
