[The description below was written by a language model from this plasmid's Addgene catalogue record and pLannotate feature annotations shown in this document.]
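Description:
pHHM.X513-iNicSnFR3a-(CC93) is a 4,444 bp bacterial expression plasmid built on the pHHM.X513 backbone obtained from Janelia. It carries a 1,617 bp insert encoding iNicSnFR3a, a member of a family of genetically encoded fluorescent biosensors for nicotine. The plasmid replicates from a high-copy ColE1/pUC-type origin and is selected with ampicillin through a β-lactamase gene driven by its own promoter. An f1 phage origin is also present. Short lacZα and lacI fragments are annotated in the backbone; the lacI annotation is only a fragment, so the plasmid does not appear to supply a functional lac repressor.

The sensor open reading frame sits between NdeI and HindIII cloning sites. It lies downstream of a T7 promoter and the phage T7 gene 10 ribosome binding site and is followed by a T7 terminator, so expression requires a host that supplies T7 RNA polymerase, such as a DE3 lysogen. The catalogue lists N-terminal His and HA tags. The short "capTEV" fragment annotated at the start of the coding region most likely reflects the 6xHis portion. Within the insert, the annotation tool recognises a roughly 720 bp GFP-derived segment (labelled cEGFP) flanked by unannotated coding sequence. The record describes the insert species as bacterial but does not name the ligand-binding protein that makes up the rest of the sensor. A small "SET1" fragment just before the terminator appears to be residual vector sequence.

The construct is suited to producing and affinity-purifying the tagged sensor protein in E. coli. This supports the stated aim of developing iNicSnFRs for optical measurement of subcellular nicotine pharmacokinetics.
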