Features (pLannotate 1.2.2; 12 found; start..end, strand, type, name):
     20..38      +  promoter       T7 promoter: promoter for bacteriophage T7 RNA polymerase
     70..92      +  RBS            RBS: efficient ribosome binding site from bacteriophage T7 gene 10 (Olins and Rangwala, 1989)
    103..123     +  CDS            capTEV™ (fragment): composite tag for in vivo biotinylation, TEV protease cleavage, and 6xHis tagging
    409..1128    +  CDS            cEGFP: cEGFP is a basic (constitutively fluorescent) green fluorescent protein published in 2008, derived from Aequorea victoria.
   1802..1851    +  CDS            SET1 (fragment): solubility-enhancement tag derived from T7 phage gene 10B
   1859..1906    +  terminator     T7 terminator: transcription terminator for bacteriophage T7 RNA polymerase
   1932..1998    +  CDS            lacZα (fragment): LacZα fragment of β-galactosidase; lacZ fragment
   2003..2458    +  rep_origin     f1 ori (sequence partly withheld): f1 bacteriophage origin of replication; arrow indicates direction of (+) strand synthesis
   2484..2588    +  promoter       AmpR promoter: bla
   2589..3449    +  CDS            AmpR: β-lactamase; bla; confers resistance to ampicillin, carbenicillin, and related antibiotics
   3620..4208    +  rep_origin     ori: high-copy-number ColE1/pMB1/pBR322/pUC origin of replication
   4391..4444    +  CDS            lacI (fragment): lac repressor; lacI; The lac repressor binds to the lac operator to inhibit transcription in E. coli. This inhibition can be relieved by adding lactose or isopropyl-β-D-thiogalactopyranoside (IPTG).
>Addgene plasmid #124880 | pHHM.X513-iNicSnFR3a-(CC93) | addgene full sequence | sequence record 245417 | Addgene NGS Result
GATCTCGATCCCGCGAAATTAATACGACTCACTATAGGGAGACCACAACGGTTTCCCTCTAGAAATAATT
TTGTTTAACTTTAAGAAGGAGATATACATATGCATCATCATCATCATCATGGTTATCCCTATGATGTTCC
AGATTATGCTGGGGCCCAGCCGGCCAGATCTGCGAACGACACCGTAGTTGTGGGCTCGATCAACTTTACA
GAAGGGATTATCGTCGCAAACATGGTGGCAGAGATGATTGAGGCGCATACAGACCTTAAGGTGGTTCGCA
AACTGAACCTTGGCGGGGAGAACGTTAACTTTGAAGCCATTAAACGCGGAGGTGCGAATAATGGTATTGA
CATTTACGTGGAGTACACTGGGCACGGTCTTGTGGATATTCTGGGGTTCCCGGAGCCGAACGTCTATATC
ACCGCCGACAAGCAGAAGAACGGCATCAAGGCGAACTTCAAGATCCGCCACAACATGGAGGACGGCAGCG
TGCAGCTCGCCGACCACTACCAGCAGAACACCCCCATCGGCGACGGCCCCGTGCTGCTGCCCGACAACCA
CTACCTGAGCACCCAGTCCGTGCTGAGCAAAGACCCCAACGAGAAGCGCGATCACATGGTCCTGCTGGAG
TTCGTGACCGCCGCCGGGATCACTCTCGGCATGGACGAGCTGTACAAGGGCGGTACCGGAGGGAGCATGA
GCAAGGGCGAGGAGCTGTTCACCGGGGTGGTGCCCATCCTGGTCGAGCTGGACGGCGGCGTAAACGGCCA
CAAGTTCAGCGTGCGCGGCGAGGGCGAGGGCGATGCCACCAACGGCAAGCTGACCCTGAAGTTCATCTGC
ACCACCGGCAAGCTGCCCGTGCCCTGGCCCACCCTCGTGACCACCCTGACCTACGGCGTGCAGTGCTTCA
GCCGCTACCCCGACCACATGAAGCAGCACGACTTCTTCAAGTCCGCCATGCCCGAAGGCTACGTCCAGGA
GCGCACCATCAGCTTCAAGGACGACGGCACCTACAAGACCCGCGCCGAGGTGAAGTTCGAGGGCGACACC
CTGGTGAACCGCATCGAGCTGAAGGGCATCGACTTCAAGGAGGACGGCAACATCCTGGGGCACAAGCTGG
AGTACAACTTTCCGCCGCCCAGCTCTACTGATCCAGAAGGTGCATACGAAACCGTGAAGAAGGAGTACAA
ACGTAAATGGAATATTGTATGGCTCAAACCACTGGGATTCAACAATACGTATACGCTTACCGTTAAAGAC
GAACTGGCGAAACAGTATAACCTTAAAACCTTCAGTGACTTAGCGAAAATCTCGGATAAGCTGATTCTGG
GTGCAACGATGTTCTTTTTAGAAGGGCCCGATGGTTACCCAGGCCTGCAAAAACTGTACAATTTCAAATT
CAAGCACACCAAAAGCATGGACATGGGTATTCGCTATACCGCCATTGATAATAACGAAGTTCAGGTAATT
GATGCCTGGGCCACTGATGGCTTGCTGGTGAGCCACAAATTAAAAATTCTGGAGGATGATAAAGCGTTCT
TCCCGCCGTATTATGCTGCCCCCATCATCCGTCAGGATGTCTTAGATAAGCATCCTGAACTGAAGGACGT
GCTGAACAAACTCGCGAATCAAATTTCACTGGAAGAAATGCAGAAACTGAATTACAAGGTGGACGGTGAG
GGTCAGGACCCAGCGAAAGTAGCTAAGGAGTTTTTGAAAGAGAAAGGTTTAATTCTGCAGGTCGACGAAC
AAAAACTCATCTCAGAAGAGGATCTGAATTAAGAATTCGAAGCTTGATCCGGCTGCTAACAAAGCCCGAA
AGGAAGCTGAGTTGGCTGCTGCCACCGCTGAGCAATAACTAGCATAACCCCTTGGGGCCTCTAAACGGGT
CTTGAGGGGTTTTTTGCTGAAAGGAGGAACTATATCCGGATCTGGCGTAATAGCGAAGAGGCCCGCACCG
ATCGCCCTTCCCAACAGTTGCGCAGCCTGAATGGCGAATGGG
[124 nt withheld, positions 2003-2126]
C
[91 nt withheld, positions 2128-2218]
A
[49 nt withheld, positions 2220-2268]
CCTTTGACGTTGGAGTCCATGTTCTTT
[37 nt withheld, positions 2296-2332]
ACCCTATCTCGGTCTATTCTTTTGATTTATAAGGGATTTTGCCGATTTCGGCCTATTGGTTAAAAAATGA
GCTGATTTAACAAAAATTTAACGCGAATTTTAACAAAATATTAACGCTTACAATTTAGGTGGCACTTTTC
GGGGAAATGTGCGCGGAACCCCTATTTGTTTATTTTTCTAAATACATTCAAATATGTATCCGCTCATGAG
ACAATAACCCTGATAAATGCTTCAATAATATTGAAAAAGGAAGAGTATGAGTATTCAACATTTCCGTGTC
GCCCTTATTCCCTTTTTTGCGGCATTTTGCCTTCCTGTTTTTGCTCACCCAGAAACGCTGGTGAAAGTAA
AAGATGCTGAAGATCAGTTGGGTGCACGAGTGGGTTACATCGAACTGGATCTCAACAGCGGTAAGATCCT
TGAGAGTTTTCGCCCCGAAGAACGTTTTCCAATGATGAGCACTTTTAAAGTTCTGCTATGTGGCGCGGTA
TTATCCCGTATTGACGCCGGGCAAGAGCAACTCGGTCGCCGCATACACTATTCTCAGAATGACTTGGTTG
AGTACTCACCAGTCACAGAAAAGCATCTTACGGATGGCATGACAGTAAGAGAATTATGCAGTGCTGCCAT
AACCATGAGTGATAACACTGCGGCCAACTTACTTCTGACAACGATCGGAGGACCGAAGGAGCTAACCGCT
TTTTTGCACAACATGGGGGATCATGTAACTCGCCTTGATCGTTGGGAACCGGAGCTGAATGAAGCCATAC
CAAACGACGAGCGTGACACCACGATGCCTGTAGCAATGGCAACAACGTTGCGCAAACTATTAACTGGCGA
ACTACTTACTCTAGCTTCCCGGCAACAATTAATAGACTGGATGGAGGCGGATAAAGTTGCAGGACCACTT
CTGCGCTCGGCCCTTCCGGCTGGCTGGTTTATTGCTGATAAATCTGGAGCCGGTGAGCGTGGGTCTCGCG
GTATCATTGCAGCACTGGGGCCAGATGGTAAGCCCTCCCGTATCGTAGTTATCTACACGACGGGGAGTCA
GGCAACTATGGATGAACGAAATAGACAGATCGCTGAGATAGGTGCCTCACTGATTAAGCATTGGTAACTG
TCAGACCAAGTTTACTCATATATACTTTAGATTGATTTAAAACTTCATTTTTAATTTAAAAGGATCTAGG
TGAAGATCCTTTTTGATAATCTCATGACCAAAATCCCTTAACGTGAGTTTTCGTTCCACTGAGCGTCAGA
CCCCGTAGAAAAGATCAAAGGATCTTCTTGAGATCCTTTTTTTCTGCGCGTAATCTGCTGCTTGCAAACA
AAAAAACCACCGCTACCAGCGGTGGTTTGTTTGCCGGATCAAGAGCTACCAACTCTTTTTCCGAAGGTAA
CTGGCTTCAGCAGAGCGCAGATACCAAATACTGTTCTTCTAGTGTAGCCGTAGTTAGGCCACCACTTCAA
GAACTCTGTAGCACCGCCTACATACCTCGCTCTGCTAATCCTGTTACCAGTGGCTGCTGCCAGTGGCGAT
AAGTCGTGTCTTACCGGGTTGGACTCAAGACGATAGTTACCGGATAAGGCGCAGCGGTCGGGCTGAACGG
GGGGTTCGTGCACACAGCCCAGCTTGGAGCGAACGACCTACACCGAACTGAGATACCTACAGCGTGAGCT
ATGAGAAAGCGCCACGCTTCCCGAAGGGAGAAAGGCGGACAGGTATCCGGTAAGCGGCAGGGTCGGAACA
GGAGAGCGCACGAGGGAGCTTCCAGGGGGAAACGCCTGGTATCTTTATAGTCCTGTCGGGTTTCGCCACC
TCTGACTTGAGCGTCGATTTTTGTGATGCTCGTCAGGGGGGCGGAGCCTATGGAAAAACGCCAGCAACGC
GGCCTTTTTACGGTTCCTGGCCTTTTGCTGGCCTTTTGCTCACATGTTCTTTCCTGCGTTATCCCCTGAT
TCTGTGGATAACCGTATTACCGCCTTTGAGTGAGCTGATACCGCTCGCCGCAGCCGAACGACCGAGCGCA
GCGAGTCAGTGAGCGAGGAAGCGGAAGAGCGCCCAATACGCAAACCGCCTCTCCCCGCGCGTTGGCCGAT
TCATTAATGCAG
